>Addgene plasmid #244878 | pLentiCRISPR_puro_FAM136A_sg2 | addgene full sequence | sequence record 489421 | Addgene NGS Result
ACCCGCGACGACGTCCCCAGGGCCGTACGCACCCTCGCCGCCGCGTTCGCCGACTACCCCGCCACGCGCC
ACACCGTCGATCCGGACCGCCACATCGAGCGGGTCACCGAGCTGCAAGAACTCTTCCTCACGCGCGTCGG
GCTCGACATCGGCAAGGTGTGGGTCGCGGACGACGGCGCCGCGGTGGCGGTCTGGACCACGCCGGAGAGC
GTCGAAGCGGGGGCGGTGTTCGCCGAGATCGGCCCGCGCATGGCCGAGTTGAGCGGTTCCCGGCTGGCCG
CGCAGCAACAGATGGAAGGCCTCCTGGCGCCGCACCGGCCCAAGGAGCCCGCGTGGTTCCTGGCCACCGT
CGGAGTCTCGCCCGACCACCAGGGCAAGGGTCTGGGCAGCGCCGTCGTGCTCCCCGGAGTGGAGGCGGCC
GAGCGCGCCGGGGTGCCCGCCTTCCTGGAGACCTCCGCGCCCCGCAACCTCCCCTTCTACGAGCGGCTCG
GCTTCACCGTCACCGCCGACGTCGAGGTGCCCGAAGGACCGCGCACCTGGTGCATGACCCGCAAGCCCGG
TGCCTGAACGCGTTAAGTCGACAATCAACCTCTGGATTACAAAATTTGTGAAAGATTGACTGGTATTCTT
AACTATGTTGCTCCTTTTACGCTATGTGGATACGCTGCTTTAATGCCTTTGTATCATGCTATTGCTTCCC
GTATGGCTTTCATTTTCTCCTCCTTGTATAAATCCTGGTTGCTGTCTCTTTATGAGGAGTTGTGGCCCGT
TGTCAGGCAACGTGGCGTGGTGTGCACTGTGTTTGCTGACGCAACCCCCACTGGTTGGGGCATTGCCACC
ACCTGTCAGCTCCTTTCCGGGACTTTCGCTTTCCCCCTCCCTATTGCCACGGCGGAACTCATCGCCGCCT
GCCTTGCCCGCTGCTGGACAGGGGCTCGGCTGTTGGGCACTGACAATTCCGTGGTGTTGTCGGGGAAATC
ATCGTCCTTTCCTTGGCTGCTCGCCTGTGTTGCCACCTGGATTCTGCGCGGGACGTCCTTCTGCTACGTC
CCTTCGGCCCTCAATCCAGCGGACCTTCCTTCCCGCGGCCTGCTGCCGGCTCTGCGGCCTCTTCCGCGTC
TTCGCCTTCGCCCTCAGACGAGTCGGATCTCCCTTTGGGCCGCCTCCCCGCGTCGACTTTAAGACCAATG
ACTTACAAGGCAGCTGTAGATCTTAGCCACTTTTTAAAAGAAAAGGGGGGACTGGAAGGGCTAATTCACT
CCCAACGAAGACAAGATCTGCTTTTTGCTTGTACTGGGTCTCTCTGGTTAGACCAGATCTGAGCCTGGGA
GCTCTCTGGCTAACTAGGGAACCCACTGCTTAAGCCTCAATAAAGCTTGCCTTGAGTGCTTCAAGTAGTG
TGTGCCCGTCTGTTGTGTGACTCTGGTAACTAGAGATCCCTCAGACCCTTTTAGTCAGTGTGGAAAATCT
CTAGCAGGGCCCGTTTAAACCCGCTGATCAGCCTCGACTGTGCCTTCTAGTTGCCAGCCATCTGTTGTTT
GCCCCTCCCCCGTGCCTTCCTTGACCCTGGAAGGTGCCACTCCCACTGTCCTTTCCTAATAAAATGAGGA
AATTGCATCGCATTGTCTGAGTAGGTGTCATTCTATTCTGGGGGGTGGGGTGGGGCAGGACAGCAAGGGG
GAGGATTGGGAAGACAATAGCAGGCATGCTGGGGATGCGGTGGGCTCTATGGCTTCTGAGGCGGAAAGAA
CCAGCTGGGGCTCTAGGGGGTATCCCC
[124 nt withheld, positions 1778-1901]
C
[91 nt withheld, positions 1903-1993]
A
[49 nt withheld, positions 1995-2043]
CCTTTGACGTTGGAGTCCACGTTCTTT
[37 nt withheld, positions 2071-2107]
ACCCTATCTCGGTCTATTCTTTTGATTTATAAGGGATTTTGCCGATTTCGGCCTATTGGTTAAAAAATGA
GCTGATTTAACAAAAATTTAACGCGAATTAATTCTGTGGAATGTGTGTCAGTTAGGGTGTGGAAAGTCCC
CAGGCTCCCCAGCAGGCAGAAGTATGCAAAGCATGCATCTCAATTAGTCAGCAACCAGGTGTGGAAAGTC
CCCAGGCTCCCCAGCAGGCAGAAGTATGCAAAGCATGCATCTCAATTAGTCAGCAACCATAGTCCCGCCC
CTAACTCCGCCCATCCCGCCCCTAACTCCGCCCAGTTCCGCCCATTCTCCGCCCCATGGCTGACTAATTT
TTTTTATTTATGCAGAGGCCGAGGCCGCCTCTGCCTCTGAGCTATTCCAGAAGTAGTGAGGAGGCTTTTT
TGGAGGCCTAGGCTTTTGCAAAAAGCTCCCGGGAGCTTGTATATCCATTTTCGGATCTGATCAGCACGTG
TTGACAATTAATCATCGGCATAGTATATCGGCATAGTATAATACGACAAGGTGAGGAACTAAACCATGGC
CAAGTTGACCAGTGCCGTTCCGGTGCTCACCGCGCGCGACGTCGCCGGAGCGGTCGAGTTCTGGACCGAC
CGGCTCGGGTTCTCCCGGGACTTCGTGGAGGACGACTTCGCCGGTGTGGTCCGGGACGACGTGACCCTGT
TCATCAGCGCGGTCCAGGACCAGGTGGTGCCGGACAACACCCTGGCCTGGGTGTGGGTGCGCGGCCTGGA
CGAGCTGTACGCCGAGTGGTCGGAGGTCGTGTCCACGAACTTCCGGGACGCCTCCGGGCCGGCCATGACC
GAGATCGGCGAGCAGCCGTGGGGGCGGGAGTTCGCCCTGCGCGACCCGGCCGGCAACTGCGTGCACTTCG
TGGCCGAGGAGCAGGACTGACACGTGCTACGAGATTTCGATTCCACCGCCGCCTTCTATGAAAGGTTGGG
CTTCGGAATCGTTTTCCGGGACGCCGGCTGGATGATCCTCCAGCGCGGGGATCTCATGCTGGAGTTCTTC
GCCCACCCCAACTTGTTTATTGCAGCTTATAATGGTTACAAATAAAGCAATAGCATCACAAATTTCACAA
ATAAAGCATTTTTTTCACTGCATTCTAGTTGTGGTTTGTCCAAACTCATCAATGTATCTTATCATGTCTG
TATACCGTCGACCTCTAGCTAGAGCTTGGCGTAATCATGGTCATAGCTGTTTCCTGTGTGAAATTGTTAT
CCGCTCACAATTCCACACAACATACGAGCCGGAAGCATAAAGTGTAAAGCCTGGGGTGCCTAATGAGTGA
GCTAACTCACATTAATTGCGTTGCGCTCACTGCCCGCTTTCCAGTCGGGAAACCTGTCGTGCCAGCTGCA
TTAATGAATCGGCCAACGCGCGGGGAGAGGCGGTTTGCGTATTGGGCGCTCTTCCGCTTCCTCGCTCACT
GACTCGCTGCGCTCGGTCGTTCGGCTGCGGCGAGCGGTATCAGCTCACTCAAAGGCGGTAATACGGTTAT
CCACAGAATCAGGGGATAACGCAGGAAAGAACATGTGAGCAAAAGGCCAGCAAAAGGCCAGGAACCGTAA
AAAGGCCGCGTTGCTGGCGTTTTTCCATAGGCTCCGCCCCCCTGACGAGCATCACAAAAATCGACGCTCA
AGTCAGAGGTGGCGAAACCCGACAGGACTATAAAGATACCAGGCGTTTCCCCCTGGAAGCTCCCTCGTGC
GCTCTCCTGTTCCGACCCTGCCGCTTACCGGATACCTGTCCGCCTTTCTCCCTTCGGGAAGCGTGGCGCT
TTCTCATAGCTCACGCTGTAGGTATCTCAGTTCGGTGTAGGTCGTTCGCTCCAAGCTGGGCTGTGTGCAC
GAACCCCCCGTTCAGCCCGACCGCTGCGCCTTATCCGGTAACTATCGTCTTGAGTCCAACCCGGTAAGAC
ACGACTTATCGCCACTGGCAGCAGCCACTGGTAACAGGATTAGCAGAGCGAGGTATGTAGGCGGTGCTAC
AGAGTTCTTGAAGTGGTGGCCTAACTACGGCTACACTAGAAGAACAGTATTTGGTATCTGCGCTCTGCTG
AAGCCAGTTACCTTCGGAAAAAGAGTTGGTAGCTCTTGATCCGGCAAACAAACCACCGCTGGTAGCGGTG
GTTTTTTTGTTTGCAAGCAGCAGATTACGCGCAGAAAAAAAGGATCTCAAGAAGATCCTTTGATCTTTTC
TACGGGGTCTGACGCTCAGTGGAACGAAAACTCACGTTAAGGGATTTTGGTCATGAGATTATCAAAAAGG
ATCTTCACCTAGATCCTTTTAAATTAAAAATGAAGTTTTAAATCAATCTAAAGTATATATGAGTAAACTT
GGTCTGACAGTTACCAATGCTTAATCAGTGAGGCACCTATCTCAGCGATCTGTCTATTTCGTTCATCCAT
AGTTGCCTGACTCCCCGTCGTGTAGATAACTACGATACGGGAGGGCTTACCATCTGGCCCCAGTGCTGCA
ATGATACCGCGAGACCCACGCTCACCGGCTCCAGATTTATCAGCAATAAACCAGCCAGCCGGAAGGGCCG
AGCGCAGAAGTGGTCCTGCAACTTTATCCGCCTCCATCCAGTCTATTAATTGTTGCCGGGAAGCTAGAGT
AAGTAGTTCGCCAGTTAATAGTTTGCGCAACGTTGTTGCCATTGCTACAGGCATCGTGGTGTCACGCTCG
TCGTTTGGTATGGCTTCATTCAGCTCCGGTTCCCAACGATCAAGGCGAGTTACATGATCCCCCATGTTGT
GCAAAAAAGCGGTTAGCTCCTTCGGTCCTCCGATCGTTGTCAGAAGTAAGTTGGCCGCAGTGTTATCACT
CATGGTTATGGCAGCACTGCATAATTCTCTTACTGTCATGCCATCCGTAAGATGCTTTTCTGTGACTGGT
GAGTACTCAACCAAGTCATTCTGAGAATAGTGTATGCGGCGACCGAGTTGCTCTTGCCCGGCGTCAATAC
GGGATAATACCGCGCCACATAGCAGAACTTTAAAAGTGCTCATCATTGGAAAACGTTCTTCGGGGCGAAA
ACTCTCAAGGATCTTACCGCTGTTGAGATCCAGTTCGATGTAACCCACTCGTGCACCCAACTGATCTTCA
GCATCTTTTACTTTCACCAGCGTTTCTGGGTGAGCAAAAACAGGAAGGCAAAATGCCGCAAAAAAGGGAA
TAAGGGCGACACGGAAATGTTGAATACTCATACTCTTCCTTTTTCAATATTATTGAAGCATTTATCAGGG
TTATTGTCTCATGAGCGGATACATATTTGAATGTATTTAGAAAAATAAACAAATAGGGGTTCCGCGCACA
TTTCCCCGAAAAGTGCCACCTGACGTCGACGGATCGGGAGATCTCCCGATCCCCTATGGTGCACTCTCAG
TACAATCTGCTCTGATGCCGCATAGTTAAGCCAGTATCTGCTCCCTGCTTGTGTGTTGGAGGTCGCTGAG
TAGTGCGCGAGCAAAATTTAAGCTACAACAAGGCAAGGCTTGACCGACAATTGCATGAAGAATCTGCTTA
GGGTTAGGCGTTTTGCGCTGCTTCGCGATGTACGGGCCAGATATACGCGTTGACATTGATTATTGACTAG
TTATTAATAGTAATCAATTACGGGGTCATTAGTTCATAGCCCATATATGGAGTTCCGCGTTACATAACTT
ACGGTAAATGGCCCGCCTGGCTGACCGCCCAACGACCCCCGCCCATTGACGTCAATAATGACGTATGTTC
CCATAGTAACGCCAATAGGGACTTTCCATTGACGTCAATGGGTGGAGTATTTACGGTAAACTGCCCACTT
GGCAGTACATCAAGTGTATCATATGCCAAGTACGCCCCCTATTGACGTCAATGACGGTAAATGGCCCGCC
TGGCATTATGCCCAGTACATGACCTTATGGGACTTTCCTACTTGGCAGTACATCTACGTATTAGTCATCG
CTATTACCATGGTGATGCGGTTTTGGCAGTACATCAATGGGCGTGGATAGCGGTTTGACTCACGGGGATT
TCCAAGTCTCCACCCCATTGACGTCAATGGGAGTTTGTTTTGGCACCAAAATCAACGGGACTTTCCAAAA
TGTCGTAACAACTCCGCCCCATTGACGCAAATGGGCGGTAGGCGTGTACGGTGGGAGGTCTATATAAGCA
GCGCGTTTTGCCTGTACTGGGTCTCTCTGGTTAGACCAGATCTGAGCCTGGGAGCTCTCTGGCTAACTAG
GGAACCCACTGCTTAAGCCTCAATAAAGCTTGCCTTGAGTGCTTCAAGTAGTGTGTGCCCGTCTGTTGTG
TGACTCTGGTAACTAGAGATCCCTCAGACCCTTTTAGTCAGTGTGGAAAATCTCTAGCAGTGGCGCCCGA
ACAGGGACTTGAAAGCGAAAGGGAAACCAGAGGAGCTCTCTCGACGCAGGACTCGGCTTGCTGAAGCGCG
CACGGCAAGAGGCGAGGGGCGGCGACTGGTGAGTACGCCAAAAATTTTGACTAGCGGAGGCTAGAAGGAG
AGAGATGGGTGCGAGAGCGTCAGTATTAAGCGGGGGAGAATTAGATCGCGATGGGAAAAAATTCGGTTAA
GGCCAGGGGGAAAGAAAAAATATAAATTAAAACATATAGTATGGGCAAGCAGGGAGCTAGAACGATTCGC
AGTTAATCCTGGCCTGTTAGAAACATCAGAAGGCTGTAGACAAATACTGGGACAGCTACAACCATCCCTT
CAGACAGGATCAGAAGAACTTAGATCATTATATAATACAGTAGCAACCCTCTATTGTGTGCATCAAAGGA
TAGAGATAAAAGACACCAAGGAAGCTTTAGACAAGATAGAGGAAGAGCAAAACAAAAGTAAGACCACCGC
ACAGCAAGCGGCCGCTGATCTTCAGACCTGGAGGAGGAGATATGAGGGACAATTGGAGAAGTGAATTATA
TAAATATAAAGTAGTAAAAATTGAACCATTAGGAGTAGCACCCACCAAGGCAAAGAGAAGAGTGGTGCAG
AGAGAAAAAAGAGCAGTGGGAATAGGAGCTTTGTTCCTTGGGTTCTTGGGAGCAGCAGGAAGCACTATGG
GCGCAGCGTCAATGACGCTGACGGTACAGGCCAGACAATTATTGTCTGGTATAGTGCAGCAGCAGAACAA
TTTGCTGAGGGCTATTGAGGCGCAACAGCATCTGTTGCAACTCACAGTCTGGGGCATCAAGCAGCTCCAG
GCAAGAATCCTGGCTGTGGAAAGATACCTAAAGGATCAACAGCTCCTGGGGATTTGGGGTTGCTCTGGAA
AACTCATTTGCACCACTGCTGTGCCTTGGAATGCTAGTTGGAGTAATAAATCTCTGGAACAGATTTGGAA
TCACACGACCTGGATGGAGTGGGACAGAGAAATTAACAATTACACAAGCTTAATACACTCCTTAATTGAA
GAATCGCAAAACCAGCAAGAAAAGAATGAACAAGAATTATTGGAATTAGATAAATGGGCAAGTTTGTGGA
ATTGGTTTAACATAACAAATTGGCTGTGGTATATAAAATTATTCATAATGATAGTAGGAGGCTTGGTAGG
TTTAAGAATAGTTTTTGCTGTACTTTCTATAGTGAATAGAGTTAGGCAGGGATATTCACCATTATCGTTT
CAGACCCACCTCCCAACCCCGAGGGGACCCGACAGGCCCGAAGGAATAGAAGAAGAAGGTGGAGAGAGAG
ACAGAGACAGATCCATTCGATTAGTGAACGGATCGGCACTGCGTGCGCCAATTCTGCAGACAAATGGCAG
TATTCATCCACAATTTTAAAAGAAAAGGGGGGATTGGGGGGTACAGTGCAGGGGAAAGAATAGTAGACAT
AATAGCAACAGACATACAAACTAAAGAATTACAAAAACAAATTACAAAAATTCAAAATTTTCGGGTTTAT
TACAGGGACAGCAGAGATCCAGTTTGGTTAATTAAGGTACCGAGGGCCTATTTCCCATGATTCCTTCATA
TTTGCATATACGATACAAGGCTGTTAGAGAGATAATTAGAATTAATTTGACTGTAAACACAAAGATATTA
GTACAAAATACGTGACGTAGAAAGTAATAATTTCTTGGGTAGTTTGCAGTTTTAAAATTATGTTTTAAAA
TGGACTATCATATGCTTACCGTAACTTGAAAGTATTTCGATTTCTTGGCTTTATATATCTTGTGGAAAGG
ACGAAACACCGCTGGTGCACCTGCTTCATGGGTTTTAGAGCTAGAAATAGCAAGTTAAAATAAGGCTAGT
CCGTTATCAACTTGAAAAAGTGGCACCGAGTCGGTGCTTTTTTGAATTCGCTAGCTAGGTCTTGAAAGGA
GTGGGAATTGGCTCCGGTGCCCGTCAGTGGGCAGAGCGCACATCGCCCACAGTCCCCGAGAAGTTGGGGG
GAGGGGTCGGCAATTGATCCGGTGCCTAGAGAAGGTGGCGCGGGGTAAACTGGGAAAGTGATGTCGTGTA
CTGGCTCCGCCTTTTTCCCGAGGGTGGGGGAGAACCGTATATAAGTGCAGTAGTCGCCGTGAACGTTCTT
TTTCGCAACGGGTTTGCCGCCAGAACACAGGACCGGTTCTAGAGCGCTGCCACCATGGACAAGAAGTACA
GCATCGGCCTGGACATCGGCACCAACTCTGTGGGCTGGGCCGTGATCACCGACGAGTACAAGGTGCCCAG
CAAGAAATTCAAGGTGCTGGGCAACACCGACCGGCACAGCATCAAGAAGAACCTGATCGGAGCCCTGCTG
TTCGACAGCGGCGAAACAGCCGAGGCCACCCGGCTGAAGAGAACCGCCAGAAGAAGATACACCAGACGGA
AGAACCGGATCTGCTATCTGCAAGAGATCTTCAGCAACGAGATGGCCAAGGTGGACGACAGCTTCTTCCA
CAGACTGGAAGAGTCCTTCCTGGTGGAAGAGGATAAGAAGCACGAGCGGCACCCCATCTTCGGCAACATC
GTGGACGAGGTGGCCTACCACGAGAAGTACCCCACCATCTACCACCTGAGAAAGAAACTGGTGGACAGCA
CCGACAAGGCCGACCTGCGGCTGATCTATCTGGCCCTGGCCCACATGATCAAGTTCCGGGGCCACTTCCT
GATCGAGGGCGACCTGAACCCCGACAACAGCGACGTGGACAAGCTGTTCATCCAGCTGGTGCAGACCTAC
AACCAGCTGTTCGAGGAAAACCCCATCAACGCCAGCGGCGTGGACGCCAAGGCCATCCTGTCTGCCAGAC
TGAGCAAGAGCAGACGGCTGGAAAATCTGATCGCCCAGCTGCCCGGCGAGAAGAAGAATGGCCTGTTCGG
AAACCTGATTGCCCTGAGCCTGGGCCTGACCCCCAACTTCAAGAGCAACTTCGACCTGGCCGAGGATGCC
AAACTGCAGCTGAGCAAGGACACCTACGACGACGACCTGGACAACCTGCTGGCCCAGATCGGCGACCAGT
ACGCCGACCTGTTTCTGGCCGCCAAGAACCTGTCCGACGCCATCCTGCTGAGCGACATCCTGAGAGTGAA
CACCGAGATCACCAAGGCCCCCCTGAGCGCCTCTATGATCAAGAGATACGACGAGCACCACCAGGACCTG
ACCCTGCTGAAAGCTCTCGTGCGGCAGCAGCTGCCTGAGAAGTACAAAGAGATTTTCTTCGACCAGAGCA
AGAACGGCTACGCCGGCTACATTGACGGCGGAGCCAGCCAGGAAGAGTTCTACAAGTTCATCAAGCCCAT
CCTGGAAAAGATGGACGGCACCGAGGAACTGCTCGTGAAGCTGAACAGAGAGGACCTGCTGCGGAAGCAG
CGGACCTTCGACAACGGCAGCATCCCCCACCAGATCCACCTGGGAGAGCTGCACGCCATTCTGCGGCGGC
AGGAAGATTTTTACCCATTCCTGAAGGACAACCGGGAAAAGATCGAGAAGATCCTGACCTTCCGCATCCC
CTACTACGTGGGCCCTCTGGCCAGGGGAAACAGCAGATTCGCCTGGATGACCAGAAAGAGCGAGGAAACC
ATCACCCCCTGGAACTTCGAGGAAGTGGTGGACAAGGGCGCTTCCGCCCAGAGCTTCATCGAGCGGATGA
CCAACTTCGATAAGAACCTGCCCAACGAGAAGGTGCTGCCCAAGCACAGCCTGCTGTACGAGTACTTCAC
CGTGTATAACGAGCTGACCAAAGTGAAATACGTGACCGAGGGAATGAGAAAGCCCGCCTTCCTGAGCGGC
GAGCAGAAAAAGGCCATCGTGGACCTGCTGTTCAAGACCAACCGGAAAGTGACCGTGAAGCAGCTGAAAG
AGGACTACTTCAAGAAAATCGAGTGCTTCGACTCCGTGGAAATCTCCGGCGTGGAAGATCGGTTCAACGC
CTCCCTGGGCACATACCACGATCTGCTGAAAATTATCAAGGACAAGGACTTCCTGGACAATGAGGAAAAC
GAGGACATTCTGGAAGATATCGTGCTGACCCTGACACTGTTTGAGGACAGAGAGATGATCGAGGAACGGC
TGAAAACCTATGCCCACCTGTTCGACGACAAAGTGATGAAGCAGCTGAAGCGGCGGAGATACACCGGCTG
GGGCAGGCTGAGCCGGAAGCTGATCAACGGCATCCGGGACAAGCAGTCCGGCAAGACAATCCTGGATTTC
CTGAAGTCCGACGGCTTCGCCAACAGAAACTTCATGCAGCTGATCCACGACGACAGCCTGACCTTTAAAG
AGGACATCCAGAAAGCCCAGGTGTCCGGCCAGGGCGATAGCCTGCACGAGCACATTGCCAATCTGGCCGG
CAGCCCCGCCATTAAGAAGGGCATCCTGCAGACAGTGAAGGTGGTGGACGAGCTCGTGAAAGTGATGGGC
CGGCACAAGCCCGAGAACATCGTGATCGAAATGGCCAGAGAGAACCAGACCACCCAGAAGGGACAGAAGA
ACAGCCGCGAGAGAATGAAGCGGATCGAAGAGGGCATCAAAGAGCTGGGCAGCCAGATCCTGAAAGAACA
CCCCGTGGAAAACACCCAGCTGCAGAACGAGAAGCTGTACCTGTACTACCTGCAGAATGGGCGGGATATG
TACGTGGACCAGGAACTGGACATCAACCGGCTGTCCGACTACGATGTGGACCATATCGTGCCTCAGAGCT
TTCTGAAGGACGACTCCATCGACAACAAGGTGCTGACCAGAAGCGACAAGAACCGGGGCAAGAGCGACAA
CGTGCCCTCCGAAGAGGTCGTGAAGAAGATGAAGAACTACTGGCGGCAGCTGCTGAACGCCAAGCTGATT
ACCCAGAGAAAGTTCGACAATCTGACCAAGGCCGAGAGAGGCGGCCTGAGCGAACTGGATAAGGCCGGCT
TCATCAAGAGACAGCTGGTGGAAACCCGGCAGATCACAAAGCACGTGGCACAGATCCTGGACTCCCGGAT
GAACACTAAGTACGACGAGAATGACAAGCTGATCCGGGAAGTGAAAGTGATCACCCTGAAGTCCAAGCTG
GTGTCCGATTTCCGGAAGGATTTCCAGTTTTACAAAGTGCGCGAGATCAACAACTACCACCACGCCCACG
ACGCCTACCTGAACGCCGTCGTGGGAACCGCCCTGATCAAAAAGTACCCTAAGCTGGAAAGCGAGTTCGT
GTACGGCGACTACAAGGTGTACGACGTGCGGAAGATGATCGCCAAGAGCGAGCAGGAAATCGGCAAGGCT
ACCGCCAAGTACTTCTTCTACAGCAACATCATGAACTTTTTCAAGACCGAGATTACCCTGGCCAACGGCG
AGATCCGGAAGCGGCCTCTGATCGAGACAAACGGCGAAACCGGGGAGATCGTGTGGGATAAGGGCCGGGA
TTTTGCCACCGTGCGGAAAGTGCTGAGCATGCCCCAAGTGAATATCGTGAAAAAGACCGAGGTGCAGACA
GGCGGCTTCAGCAAAGAGTCTATCCTGCCCAAGAGGAACAGCGATAAGCTGATCGCCAGAAAGAAGGACT
GGGACCCTAAGAAGTACGGCGGCTTCGACAGCCCCACCGTGGCCTATTCTGTGCTGGTGGTGGCCAAAGT
GGAAAAGGGCAAGTCCAAGAAACTGAAGAGTGTGAAAGAGCTGCTGGGGATCACCATCATGGAAAGAAGC
AGCTTCGAGAAGAATCCCATCGACTTTCTGGAAGCCAAGGGCTACAAAGAAGTGAAAAAGGACCTGATCA
TCAAGCTGCCTAAGTACTCCCTGTTCGAGCTGGAAAACGGCCGGAAGAGAATGCTGGCCTCTGCCGGCGA
ACTGCAGAAGGGAAACGAACTGGCCCTGCCCTCCAAATATGTGAACTTCCTGTACCTGGCCAGCCACTAT
GAGAAGCTGAAGGGCTCCCCCGAGGATAATGAGCAGAAACAGCTGTTTGTGGAACAGCACAAGCACTACC
TGGACGAGATCATCGAGCAGATCAGCGAGTTCTCCAAGAGAGTGATCCTGGCCGACGCTAATCTGGACAA
AGTGCTGTCCGCCTACAACAAGCACCGGGATAAGCCCATCAGAGAGCAGGCCGAGAATATCATCCACCTG
TTTACCCTGACCAATCTGGGAGCCCCTGCCGCCTTCAAGTACTTTGACACCACCATCGACCGGAAGAGGT
ACACCAGCACCAAAGAGGTGCTGGACGCCACCCTGATCCACCAGAGCATCACCGGCCTGTACGAGACACG
GATCGACCTGTCTCAGCTGGGAGGCGACAAGCGACCTGCCGCCACAAAGAAGGCTGGACAGGCTAAGAAG
AAGAAAGATTACAAAGACGATGACGATAAGGGATCCGGCGCAACAAACTTCTCTCTGCTGAAACAAGCCG
GAGATGTCGAAGAGAATCCTGGACCGACCGAGTACAAGCCCACGGTGCGCCTCGCC
Features (pLannotate 1.2.2; 33 found; start..end, strand, type, name):
    583..1171    +  misc_feature   WPRE: woodchuck hepatitis virus posttranscriptional regulatory element
   1222..1241    +  misc_feature   cPPT/CTS (fragment): central polypurine tract and central termination sequence of HIV-1
   1243..1476    +  LTR            3' LTR (ΔU3): self-inactivating 3' long terminal repeat (LTR) from HIV-1
   1508..1732    +  polyA_signal   bGH poly(A) signal: bovine growth hormone polyadenylation signal
   1736..1757    +  promoter       SV40 promoter (fragment): SV40 enhancer and early promoter
   1778..2206    +  rep_origin     f1 ori (sequence partly withheld): f1 bacteriophage origin of replication; arrow indicates direction of (+) strand synthesis
   2220..2549    +  promoter       SV40 promoter: SV40 enhancer and early promoter
   2597..2644    +  promoter       EM7 promoter: synthetic bacterial promoter&nbsp
   2663..3037    +  CDS            BleoR: antibiotic-binding protein; Sh ble from Streptoalloteichus hindustanus; confers resistance to bleomycin, phleomycin, and Zeocin™
   3047..3172    +  CDS            ble (fragment): BLE_KLEPN - Experimental evidence at protein level: Swiss-Prot protein existence level 1. Binding protein with a strong affinity to the bleomycin family of antibiotics. Binds to CL990; an antimitotic-antibiotic compound. From Klebsiella pneumoniae.
   3167..3288    +  polyA_signal   SV40 poly(A) signal: SV40 polyadenylation signal
   3359..3381    -  protein_bind   lac operator (fragment): The lac repressor binds to the lac operator to inhibit transcription in E. coli. This inhibition can be relieved by adding lactose or isopropyl-β-D-thiogalactopyranoside (IPTG). lac repressor encoded by lacI
   3385..3415    -  promoter       lac promoter: promoter for the E. coli lac operon
   3430..3451    -  protein_bind   CAP binding site: CAP binding activates transcription in the presence of cAMP. E. coli catabolite activator protein
   3464..3556    -  CDS            lacI (fragment): lac repressor; lacI; The lac repressor binds to the lac operator to inhibit transcription in E. coli. This inhibition can be relieved by adding lactose or isopropyl-β-D-thiogalactopyranoside (IPTG).
   3739..4327    -  rep_origin     ori: high-copy-number ColE1/pMB1/pBR322/pUC origin of replication
   4498..5358    -  CDS            AmpR: β-lactamase; bla; confers resistance to ampicillin, carbenicillin, and related antibiotics
   5359..5463    -  promoter       AmpR promoter: bla
   5522..5574    -  misc_feature   bom (fragment): basis of mobility region from pBR322
   5729..6108    +  enhancer       CMV enhancer: human cytomegalovirus immediate early enhancer
   6109..6308    +  promoter       CMV promoter: human cytomegalovirus (CMV) immediate early promoter
   6326..6506    +  LTR            5' LTR (truncated): truncated 5' long terminal repeat (LTR) from HIV-1
   6553..6678    +  misc_feature   HIV-1 Ψ: packaging signal of human immunodeficiency virus type 1
   6662..7025    +  CDS            HIV-1 gag (fragment): gag protein from human immunodeficiency virus 1; gag
   7171..7404    +  misc_feature   RRE: The Rev response element (RRE) of HIV-1 allows for Rev-dependent mRNA export from the nucleus to the cytoplasm.
   7781..7881    +  CDS            Rev (fragment): human immunodeficiency virus 1 (HIV-1) Rev protein; rev; enhances nuclear export of unspliced and incompletely spliced viral mRNAs
   7931..8048    +  misc_feature   cPPT/CTS: central polypurine tract and central termination sequence of HIV-1
   8099..8339    +  promoter       U6 promoter: RNA polymerase III promoter for human U6 snRNA
   8369..8444    +  misc_RNA       gRNA scaffold: guide RNA scaffold for the Streptococcus pyogenes CRISPR/Cas9 system
   8462..8480    +  CDS            small t antigen (fragment): SV40 (simian virus 40) small t antigen
   8506..8717    +  promoter       EF-1α core promoter: core promoter for human elongation factor EF-1α
   8742..12845   +  CDS            Cas9: Cas9 (Csn1) endonuclease from the Streptococcus pyogenes Type II CRISPR/Cas system generates RNA-guided double strand breaks in DNA
  12983..567     +  CDS            PuroR (fragment) (across the origin): puromycin N-acetyltransferase; pac from Streptomyces; confers resistance to puromycin
