[The description below was written by a language model from this plasmid's Addgene catalogue record and pLannotate feature annotations shown in this document.]
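Description:
pLentiCRISPR_puro_FAM136A_sg2 is an all-in-one lentiviral CRISPR plasmid built on the lentiCRISPR v2 puro backbone and designed to knock out the human FAM136A gene. It is propagated in E. coli through a high-copy ColE1/pUC-type origin with ampicillin selection (AmpR). The backbone also carries an f1 origin and an SV40/EM7-driven bleomycin/Zeocin resistance cassette located outside the viral transfer region. The annotated full sequence is about 13 kb.

The transfer cassette follows a third-generation, self-inactivating layout. A CMV enhancer/promoter drives a truncated HIV-1 5' LTR, followed by the Ψ packaging signal, a gag fragment, the RRE for Rev-dependent export of the genomic RNA, and the cPPT/CTS. The cassette ends with a WPRE to improve transcript expression and a ΔU3 3' LTR.

Within this frame, a human U6 (RNA polymerase III) promoter expresses a FAM136A-targeting guide fused to the Streptococcus pyogenes gRNA scaffold. An EF-1α core promoter drives S. pyogenes Cas9. The puromycin N-acetyltransferase coding sequence lies immediately downstream of Cas9 and spans the numbering origin of the record. The feature table does not annotate the element linking Cas9 and PuroR, nor any epitope tag or nuclear localisation signals.

After packaging with helper plasmids and transduction, both Cas9 and the guide integrate into target cells, which can then be selected with puromycin. Cas9 cleavage at the FAM136A locus then produces disruptive indels. The "sg2" in the name suggests it is one of several guides against this gene. The associated study concerns genes essential for oxidative phosphorylation and a mitochondrial link to familial Menière's disease.
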