Addgene plasmid #244878: pLentiCRISPR_puro_FAM136A_sg2
Purpose: Knockout of human FAM136A
Depositing lab: Alexis Jourdain. Depositing organization: Universite de Lausanne (UNIL). Publication: An updated inventory of genes essential for oxidative phosphorylation identifies a mitochondrial origin in familial Meniere's disease. Harhai M, Foged MM, Zarges C, Landoni JC, Chollet S, Simonelli M, Recazens E, Lisci M, Laban N, Manley S, Riemer J, Lopez-Escamez JA, Lysakowski A, Jourdain AA. Cell Rep. 2025 Jul 25;44(8):116069. doi: 10.1016/j.celrep.2025.116069. PubMed 40714634.
Backbone
  Vector backbone: lentiCRISPR v2 puro
  Backbone manufacturer: Feng Zhang (Addgene #52961)
  Vector type: Lentiviral, CRISPR
  Selectable markers: Puromycin
Growth in bacteria
  Bacterial resistance: Ampicillin, 100 μg/mL
  Growth temperature: 37°C
  Growth strain: NEB Stable
  Copy number: High Copy
Gene/Insert
  Gene/Insert name: FAM136A sgRNA
  gRNA/shRNA sequence: CTGGTGCACCTGCTTCATGG
  Species: H. sapiens (human)
  Entrez Gene: FAM136A
  Promoter: U6
  Cloning method: Restriction Enzyme; 5′ cloning site Unknown (unknown if destroyed)
Resource information
  A portion of this plasmid was derived from a plasmid made by: Integrated DNA Technologies
Terms and licenses: Academic/Nonprofit Terms; Industry Terms: Not Available to Industry
How to cite: pLentiCRISPR_puro_FAM136A_sg2 was a gift from Alexis Jourdain (Addgene plasmid # 244878 ; http://n2t.net/addgene:244878 ; RRID:Addgene_244878)
